Addgene plasmid #178772: pRoTnsABCDQ
Purpose: Expression of RotnsAB, RotnsC, RotnsD, RotniQ from Rippkaea orientalis
Depositing lab: Chase Beisel. Depositing organization: Helmholtz-Zentrum fuer Infektionsforschung (HZI). Publication: Rapid cell-free characterization of multi-subunit CRISPR effectors and transposons. Wimmer F, Mougiakos I, Englert F, Beisel CL. Mol Cell. 2022 Feb 16. pii: S1097-2765(22)00102-2. doi: 10.1016/j.molcel.2022.01.026. PubMed 35216669.
Backbone
  Vector backbone: pET28b
  Vector type: Bacterial Expression
Growth in bacteria
  Bacterial resistance: Kanamycin, 50 μg/mL
  Growth temperature: 37°C
  Growth strain: DH5alpha
  Copy number: Low Copy
Gene/Insert
  Gene/Insert name: RotnsAB, RotnsC, RotnsD, RotniQ from Rippkaea orientalis
  Species: Rippkaea orientalis
  Cloning method: Restriction Enzyme; 5′ cloning site Unknown (unknown if destroyed); 3′ cloning site Unknown (unknown if destroyed)
Terms and licenses: Academic/Nonprofit Terms; Industry Terms: Not Available to Industry
How to cite: pRoTnsABCDQ was a gift from Chase Beisel (Addgene plasmid # 178772 ; http://n2t.net/addgene:178772 ; RRID:Addgene_178772)
