[The description below was written by a language model from this plasmid's Addgene catalogue record and pLannotate feature annotations shown in this document.]
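Description:
pRoTnsABCDQ is a bacterial expression plasmid of about 11.6 kb built on the pET28b backbone, made to produce the transposition proteins of a CRISPR-associated transposon from the cyanobacterium Rippkaea orientalis: RoTnsAB, RoTnsC, RoTnsD and RoTniQ. It is maintained in E. coli through a ColE1/pBR322-type origin accompanied by the bom mobility region and the rop gene, which keeps copy number low, consistent with the catalogue entry. Selection is by kanamycin, through the aph(3')-Ia gene. An f1 phage origin is also present, along with short annotated tetracycline-resistance fragments and other backbone remnants that are unlikely to be functional.

The feature table shows two T7 promoter/lac operator units, with the lacI repressor gene and its own promoter carried on the plasmid. Transcription therefore depends on T7 RNA polymerase and is held off by the lac repressor until it is relieved by IPTG. The first unit includes the T7 gene 10 ribosome binding site and precedes a stretch of nearly 5 kb with no annotation. That stretch ends in a short His-tag fragment, a gene 10-derived sequence fragment and a T7 terminator. The second unit precedes a further unannotated region of roughly 1.5 kb. The transposon genes themselves were not recognised by the annotation tool and presumably occupy these two gaps. The record does not state how the four genes are divided between the units, or whether any of them is fused to the His tag.

The associated publication concerns rapid cell-free characterisation of multi-subunit CRISPR effectors and transposons, which suggests this plasmid supplies the transposase components for cell-free transcription-translation assays as well as for expression in E. coli.
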