Features (pLannotate 1.2.2; 20 found; start..end, strand, type, name):
    103..483     +  CDS            YPB1_ECOLX: Protein predicted: Swiss-Prot protein existence level 4. From Escherichia coli.
    555..846     -  CDS            TcR (fragment): tetracycline efflux protein; tet; confers resistance to tetracycline
    861..882     -  protein_bind   CAP binding site: CAP binding activates transcription in the presence of cAMP. E. coli catabolite activator protein
    895..1977    -  CDS            lacI: lac repressor; lacI; The lac repressor binds to the lac operator to inhibit transcription in E. coli. This inhibition can be relieved by adding lactose or isopropyl-β-D-thiogalactopyranoside (IPTG).
   1978..2055    -  promoter       lacI promoter: lacI
   2063..2342    -  CDS            TcR (fragment): tetracycline efflux protein; tet; confers resistance to tetracycline
   2364..2382    +  promoter       T7 promoter: promoter for bacteriophage T7 RNA polymerase
   2383..2407    +  protein_bind   lac operator: The lac repressor binds to the lac operator to inhibit transcription in E. coli. This inhibition can be relieved by adding lactose or isopropyl-β-D-thiogalactopyranoside (IPTG). lac repressor encoded by lacI
   2434..2456    +  RBS            RBS: efficient ribosome binding site from bacteriophage T7 gene 10 (Olins and Rangwala, 1989)
   7339..7356    +  CDS            9xHis (fragment): 9xHis affinity tag
   7366..7415    +  CDS            SET1 (fragment): solubility-enhancement tag derived from T7 phage gene 10B
   7423..7470    +  terminator     T7 terminator: transcription terminator for bacteriophage T7 RNA polymerase
   7493..7511    +  promoter       T7 promoter: promoter for bacteriophage T7 RNA polymerase
   7512..7536    +  protein_bind   lac operator: The lac repressor binds to the lac operator to inhibit transcription in E. coli. This inhibition can be relieved by adding lactose or isopropyl-β-D-thiogalactopyranoside (IPTG). lac repressor encoded by lacI
   9017..9445    +  rep_origin     f1 ori (sequence partly withheld): f1 bacteriophage origin of replication; arrow indicates direction of (+) strand synthesis
   9498..9555    +  promoter       AmpR promoter (fragment): bla
   9564..10379   -  CDS            KanR: aminoglycoside phosphotransferase; aph(3')-Ia; confers resistance to kanamycin in bacteria or G418 (Geneticin®) in eukaryotes
  10501..11089   +  rep_origin     ori: high-copy-number ColE1/pMB1/pBR322/pUC origin of replication
  11275..11414   -  misc_feature   bom: basis of mobility region from pBR322
  11516..86      -  CDS            rop (across the origin): Rop protein, which maintains plasmids at low copy number; rop
>Addgene plasmid #178772 | pRoTnsABCDQ | addgene full sequence | sequence record 354969 | Addgene NGS Result
AGCTCGTTGAGTTTCTCCAGAAGCGTTAATGTCTGGCTTCTGATAAAGCGGGCCATGTTAAGGGCGGTTT
TTTCCTGTTTGGTCACTGATGCCTCCGTGTAAGGGGGATTTCTGTTCATGGGGGTAATGATACCGATGAA
ACGAGAGAGGATGCTCACGATACGGGTTACTGATGATGAACATGCCCGGTTACTGGAACGTTGTGAGGGT
AAACAACTGGCGGTATGGATGCGGCGGGACCAGAGAAAAATCACTCAGGGTCAATGCCAGCGCTTCGTTA
ATACAGATGTAGGTGTTCCACAGGGTAGCCAGCAGCATCCTGCGATGCAGATCCGGAACATAATGGTGCA
GGGCGCTGACTTCCGCGTTTCCAGACTTTACGAAACACGGAAACCGAAGACCATTCATGTTGTTGCTCAG
GTCGCAGACGTTTTGCAGCAGCAGTCGCTTCACGTTCGCTCGCGTATCGGTGATTCATTCTGCTAACCAG
TAAGGCAACCCCGCCAGCCTAGCCGGGTCCTCAACGACAGGAGCACGATCATGCGCACCCGTGGGGCCGC
CATGCCGGCGATAATGGCCTGCTTCTCGCCGAAACGTTTGGTGGCGGGACCAGTGACGAAGGCTTGAGCG
AGGGCGTGCAAGATTCCGAATACCGCAAGCGACAGGCCGATCATCGTCGCGCTCCAGCGAAAGCGGTCCT
CGCCGAAAATGACCCAGAGCGCTGCCGGCACCTGTCCTACGAGTTGCATGATAAAGAAGACAGTCATAAG
TGCGGCGACGATAGTCATGCCCCGCGCCCACCGGAAGGAGCTGACTGGGTTGAAGGCTCTCAAGGGCATC
GGTCGAGATCCCGGTGCCTAATGAGTGAGCTAACTTACATTAATTGCGTTGCGCTCACTGCCCGCTTTCC
AGTCGGGAAACCTGTCGTGCCAGCTGCATTAATGAATCGGCCAACGCGCGGGGAGAGGCGGTTTGCGTAT
TGGGCGCCAGGGTGGTTTTTCTTTTCACCAGTGAGACGGGCAACAGCTGATTGCCCTTCACCGCCTGGCC
CTGAGAGAGTTGCAGCAAGCGGTCCACGCTGGTTTGCCCCAGCAGGCGAAAATCCTGTTTGATGGTGGTT
AACGGCGGGATATAACATGAGCTGTCTTCGGTATCGTCGTATCCCACTACCGAGATATCCGCACCAACGC
GCAGCCCGGACTCGGTAATGGCGCGCATTGCGCCCAGCGCCATCTGATCGTTGGCAACCAGCATCGCAGT
GGGAACGATGCCCTCATTCAGCATTTGCATGGTTTGTTGAAAACCGGACATGGCACTCCAGTCGCCTTCC
CGTTCCGCTATCGGCTGAATTTGATTGCGAGTGAGATATTTATGCCAGCCAGCCAGACGCAGACGCGCCG
AGACAGAACTTAATGGGCCCGCTAACAGCGCGATTTGCTGGTGACCCAATGCGACCAGATGCTCCACGCC
CAGTCGCGTACCGTCTTCATGGGAGAAAATAATACTGTTGATGGGTGTCTGGTCAGAGACATCAAGAAAT
AACGCCGGAACATTAGTGCAGGCAGCTTCCACAGCAATGGCATCCTGGTCATCCAGCGGATAGTTAATGA
TCAGCCCACTGACGCGTTGCGCGAGAAGATTGTGCACCGCCGCTTTACAGGCTTCGACGCCGCTTCGTTC
TACCATCGACACCACCACGCTGGCACCCAGTTGATCGGCGCGAGATTTAATCGCCGCGACAATTTGCGAC
GGCGCGTGCAGGGCCAGACTGGAGGTGGCAACGCCAATCAGCAACGACTGTTTGCCCGCCAGTTGTTGTG
CCACGCGGTTGGGAATGTAATTCAGCTCCGCCATCGCCGCTTCCACTTTTTCCCGCGTTTTCGCAGAAAC
GTGGCTGGCCTGGTTCACCACGCGGGAAACGGTCTGATAAGAGACACCGGCATACTCTGCGACATCGTAT
AACGTTACTGGTTTCACATTCACCACCCTGAATTGACTCTCTTCCGGGCGCTATCATGCCATACCGCGAA
AGGTTTTGCGCCATTCGATGGTGTCCGGGATCTCGACGCTCTCCCTTATGCGACTCCTGCATTAGGAAGC
AGCCCAGTAGTAGGTTGAGGCCGTTGAGCACCGCCGCCGCAAGGAATGGTGCATGCAAGGAGATGGCGCC
CAACAGTCCCCCGGCCACGGGGCCTGCCACCATACCCACGCCGAAACAAGCGCTCATGAGCCCGAAGTGG
CGAGCCCGATCTTCCCCATCGGTGATGTCGGCGATATAGGCGCCAGCAACCGCACCTGTGGCGCCGGTGA
TGCCGGCCACGATGCGTCCGGCGTAGAGGATCGAGATCTCGATCCCGCGAAATTAATACGACTCACTATA
GGGGAATTGTGAGCGGATAACAATTCCCCTCTAGGATCCCCTGTAGAAATAATTTTGTTTAACTTTAATA
AGGAGATATACCATGCTCTCCGATACCGAATTTCAAACATGGTGCGATGGTATGCAACTCTCCCAACGAC
AAAGAGAGTTAATCACCCAAGTACGCACCTCCCCACCCATTCGCAAAGTAAAAGGAAGTGCCAGAAACGT
TCATGGTCGCTATCCAAGTAAAAAAATGGGCACAACGATTCAATTTGAATCCCATACGGTTGAATTACCT
GCACTGTGCGAATTCTACGAATATGATGACTCGGTTTTAGAATACTGGGACCAACCCTATAAATTCACGA
TTAAATGCGCTCCTGAAGGAAGACAAGCCACCACAATTACTCATTATCCTGATTTCTTAGTCTTGAGAAA
AAATAGCTGTGGGTTTGAAGAATGGAAGAAAGAGACAAAACTAGAAAAACTGAGTGAAAAACAACCCTAT
CGTTATCAAAAACAAGAAGGAATCTGGATTGATACTATTGTTGGTGAATATCTTGAAAACTTAGGCTATT
ATTACTGTGTTCGCTCAGATAGAGAAATAGATTGGGTTAAGTATCGTAATCAGAAGTATTTACAGTCCTA
CAAACACGGATATTTAGACCAACAGTATATTATTGATACAGCAGTAGAAGAAGAACTTAAAGATATTATC
AATCATAATCCCGGGATTGACCTAACTACTCTACTAAATAAAGCCCAAAACGCAACGATTGATGATATTA
ATACCTTAATTGCCCTTGAGAAAGTCTATGTTGATTTAAGTGTAGTCCCCATCGAGGAACAACTCGATAA
AGTCCACTTATTTCGTGACAAAGCAACAGCAGAAGCCTATATTACGGCTACCCACAATTATAGTGAACCG
ATTACGGGTAGTGTGCAAATCGTGAATCTCAAGGTGGGGTCATCTTTCTTACTAGATGGAAAAAGCTTAA
CGATTGACCATGTAGGGGATAGTAAAATTATTCTTAAAGGAGAACAAGGAATTATTCGTTGGACTCATGC
CGAATTTCAACAATTACTGGAACTCGGAGAAATTACTCATCTGGAAACAGAAGAAAAACCCGCTTTGGAT
GAAGAAGGATGGCAATATTTTGTCGAGGCGAGTCCAAAAGCCTTAGAAACGGCTAATCAACGATATTCAG
CGATTAAACCGCTTTTAGATGGAGAAACTTATAGTTCCTTAGACATAGATATATCAGCACGAACTTTACG
CCACTGGAAAGCTAAATATCAAAAAGCGCAACAAGACTATGGATGTGGATTTCTGGGTTTAATTCCTCAA
AGTAAAGGGAATCCAACGCCTCGTTATTCTGATGAAGACGTAGAATTTGTCGATAAGATAATTGAAGAAC
AATACGAAACGTTTAAGCAAAAGAATGCTTGGCAAACCTATCTTAGGCTAAGGGATAGATGGAAAGAATC
AGGAAGAACTTCTCCGATTCCTAGTCATACCTTTTATTATGAAAGAATCAAAAAGCGCAATAGTTATCAA
CAAACTAAAAGAAGAATGGGATCTCGTGCGGCCAATAATTTGTTAAGACCTTGGTTGATTGAATTAACAA
CTCCTCGACATGGTTCTCGGCCTTTTGAAATCTGCCATATTGACCACACACCTCTAGATGTTGAATGTTT
ATGTCCTTATAGTAACAAGAATTTAGGCAGACCTTGGGTAACAGGGATGATTGATGCCTATACTAGAAGA
ATTTTAGCCTTATATCTCACCTTTGATGAGCCAAGTTATCGCTCTTGTATGATGGTGATGCGGATTTGTG
TGCAACGGTTTGGACGATTTCCTGAATTAATTGTAGTAGATAACGGAAAAGAATTTAGTTCTACTTATTT
TGAAACATTACTCGCTCGTTTTGAAGCAACCAAAAAACATCGGCCTAAAGATGTGCCGAAATTTAGTTCA
ATTATTGAGCGTTGGTTTGGGTCACAGAATCGAGAATTTATTAATAACTTGAGAGGAAATACCCAAATTA
TGAAGCACGTTCGCCTCGTCAAAAAGGAGAATAATCCGAAAAATTTGGCAACATGGACATTAGATGAACT
CTATGATTATTTAGCCTTTGGTTATGCTTATGGGGTTTATGATAGGATGCAACACCCTGCTTTAGAAGGA
ATGTCTCCTCAACAAGCGTATGAATTAGGATTAGCAAAAACAGGACATCGACCCCATCAATATATTAAGT
ATGATGAGCAATTTAAGATTTTAACCTTACCAACCACTCAGAAAGGAACAGCGAAAGTCATTCCGGGTAC
GGGGGTTAGAATTAACTATCAAGATTATTGGACAGATGAATTTTATCGTGTTGAAAATCAATCTGTTCCT
GTCCGTTATGACCCCCTTGATTATGGCGTAGCTTATGCCTATATTAACAATCATTGGGTGAAGTGTTTAT
CTAATTATCATCTCAGATTTCAAGGTTATTCAGAAAAAGCTGTAGCCATTGCGACAACGATTTGCCGACA
AAAGCGAAAACAGTCCAATCAAAGTCTATATGTCGGCGCAAATGAGCTTGTTAGTTTACTCAAAAATGCG
GAAGACTATGAAGAATTAATGTTACAAATTCGCAAAGATCAATCAGCAAAATTAGTCTATAATTTAATAG
AAGGAAATTTAAGCAGTGCGGTTTTAAATCCAGCCGATATTGAGCATCCTTTTTTACAGGATGATAGCAA
AGTTGATAACAATTTTTCTAATTTAGACGAAGATATTTTACAACCCAGTTTATCAACAACAACTCAATCA
GATAACGAGGATGACGACATCGGATTTTATAGCAATGAGGAATTATGGTAATGACTGAAAAACGCCTTTT
TTCTTGGGAATTGTTAGAAGACTCAACGGAAAACAAATTAAAATATTTTAAAGATGTGATTATTCCTCAT
CGAAATATTAAAACTATTTTAGAGCAGTTACTAAAAAATGCGATTGAACCTGATGATGCGTTAGTTTATC
TGGTTTTTGGGGTAACAGGGGTTGGTAAATCTCGACTTAAAGCAGAATTTGAGAAGCGATTATTGAGACA
CTTTGAAGCTGAAATCATTGCGAATCCAGGTAGTTTGGTAGTTGGGGGAATTGAGGTAGATGGTGCAGAA
GGAGGTAAGTTTAATTATTCCGATTATTATATCCAAGTTTTAGAATCTTTACAAGAAGTTTTGATTGACT
ATAAAGAAAATTATGAGATTGATGAAGACGATAATGAAGATAATTTACGAGGAGATCATGAAGGGAAAAA
TTCTAAAGCATTACGTCGAACAATGCAAAAAGTTTTTACCCACCGTCAGTTAAAAGCTTATACTTTAGAT
GAAGCACAGCATTTATTTGATGTAGCAGGAGGAAGACAAATCAATGTTCAGATGAATTGGCTTAAATCTA
TTGCCAATAAAACTCAAACGGTTCATGTTTTATTTGGAACTTATGACCTTTTGAAGTGTCAAGAAGTGAA
TGGACAAGTAGGGAGAAGAAGCGAAGATTATTATCTACCTCCCTATTATTTGGATAATTCTGATGACCAA
AAAGAATTTAAAAAAGCAATTAATACTTTACAACGACATTTTCCTGTTGAAAATGAACCCGAATTAAATG
AAAAGTGGGAATATTTTATGGAATATTCCATAGGATGTATCGGTATTCTTAAAAGTTGGTGGTATCGTGC
GCTCAAAAATGCCTTGGATGATGGTGCAAAAACGGTCAGAATCAAGGATTTTCAAGCAAGGGAATTATCT
TCTGGAAGACGAAAAACGATTAAAAAAGAGTTAGAAGACGGAGAAAGACGTTTAGCTGCCTTATATTTTG
AAGAGAAAGCCAAAAAGCCTAAATCTGAGTCTCAAGCTTCATCAAAATCAAGCACAAGAAAAGTGGGAGA
ACGTAAAGCGATTAGGGACTTAGTAGGGGTTAATCAAGAGGGATGAGCATCTATGAGGAGTTTTGGAGTT
CTAAACCCCTAAAACTTCCCCCAAGGAGTCGGTTATTCTGTCTTAAACCTATGGGAGTTGGAACTTGCTA
TACGGAAAGTCTCAGTAGTTATGTGAATCGTTTAGCACAGGAGCATTGTTTAACATCGCAGAAGTTAATA
ATGGCAGAAATTGCGCCACTTATTCTAAAAAATGAGGATAAATCGGATTTATTAAAGAAAAGTGTTAGTC
ATTTATTGGGTAATACGGATGCCAAACCAGTGATTAATGGAATGCGTGAGATGACGGGGGAATTAGTTAG
GGTGTTAGAACAGTTAACGATGCGTCAGGATTTACGGTTTTTGACGCTTTTAAGCTGGAAAGGAATGATT
TATGACCGCCAGTTATTTAAAAATTATCGTGCGTGGTGTCCTTGTTGTTTGGAGGAGTGGAAAGGGGAGA
AAAAGGTCATCTATGAGCCGTTATTATGGTCATTTAAGGATGTAGAAGTGTGTTTACTTCATAAACAGCG
ATTAATTGAGGAATGTCCTCACTGTAACGCTCGTTTACCTGTATTTGCAAGGTTATCCCCTGTGGGGTTT
TGTTCTCGTTGTCGGGGATGGTTAGGGGATAAGAAAGAAGAGATGGAAGAGGTGGAACCCCATCGAGTAA
ATATTGAGGGAATTGGAGATTTAATTGCGGTAACGCCGAAAATGGCTTACAAACCGATTCCGATTGAGTT
AACCCGTAAGTTAGAGGTGATTTTATTGGCGTTTGAGGAAGCCTGTGGGAAGGATATCACGTTATTGGGG
GATTTAGGGGTAATTATGGAGCAAATGAGGATAGCAACGAAACAGCATCAAAACAAGCCTTACCATCTGG
TTAAATTGGTTATTCCTGTTTGTGAGAAGGCAAATATTCGGGTATCTGAGTTATTATTATTGAATTTTAA
GGCGTTAAGCGATAGGGTGTTTGAAAATTTGGAGTTAGGGATGAGGCTTTAACTCGAGCACCACCACCAC
CACCACTGAGATCCGGCTGCTAACAAAGCCCGAAAGGAAGCTGAGTTGGCTGCTGCCACCGCTGAGCAAT
AACTAGCATAACCCCTTGGGGCCTCTAAACGGGTCTTGAGGGGTTTTTTGCTGAAAGGAGGAACTATATC
CGTAATACGACTCACTATAGGGGAATTGTGAGCGGATAACAATTCCCCTCTAGGATCCATCTTAGTATAT
TAGTTAAGTATAAGAAGGAGATATACATATGGACATAGACATAAACAAAATTCAACCCTATACCAACGAT
GAGCTATGGAGTCCAGAGAAATTTCCCATGCCTCCTCGAAGTCGTTTGCATCATTTACAACCGATGGGGA
TAGGAACCCCAATGGTTGAGAGTTTAACCAGTTATGTGACTCGTTTGGCTCATTCTCATGGGGTTCATGT
GGGAACTCTAATTTATAAAGAAATCATCCCTTGTATTTCCAAAACATATAAAACCACCAATTTACTTTGC
TTACGCAATCAAACAGGAGCAATCAATGGTTGTGGTCTTCTTGCCGAAGATTCGGTTCAAGCTTTATCAG
AACTCACCCTATATCAAAATTTATCTAATTTAACTATGTTGAATTGGAAAAACATTTTTCCAAACAGAAA
ATTAATCCGAAACCATAAGGCATGGTGTCCATTTTGTTATCAAGAATGGCGAACTAATAATCAAATTATA
TTTGACCCTTTAATTTGGCAAATTGAAGTAATTCGATTATGTTCAATTCATCAATATTCTTTACAAACAC
TTTGTCCTTCTTGTAAAAAGTCTGTATCAGTGTTATCACCTAAGAATCAATTGGGTTATTGTTCTAATTG
TTCTAATTGGCTTGGAAACATTGAAGATTATCTTAATACTTCTTTATCAATTCATACCAAATTTAAAGAT
AAAAGCTATTTTTTATGGATTGCGGATTGTTTGGGAAACTTATTATCTTTTCCTTCAACTATTAAATCTC
CCTCAAAAAAACAGATTTCTCAAATTATTCAAGCTATTATCCACCAATCAACAAAAGGTAACATTGCAGA
ATTTGCTAGATGGGCTAATATGCCGAAAAATACGGTATGGATGTGGGTTAAAGGTAAAAGCTTACCTCAA
CTTAGTCGCTTGTTAGCACTATGCTATTTGTGTCGCGTTGATTTACTAGATTCAATAATCAACGAGGGAA
ATATCACAAACATGATTCTTCATCAAAAGAGTATTCCTTCTTCTGTAAATGAACGCCCGAAAATCTTCAA
GAACACTTTAAACCATGCGCAAATTCATGCTGCTCTCTCAGAAGCTTTCCAAGAAACCCATCCTCGCCCA
ATGACTCAAGTTGCTAAACGATTAGGAATCAGCAATAAAGTGCTGCGAAGACACTTTCCTGAGCTTTGTA
AGAAAATTTCTCAACGTTACCTCATTTACAAAAAACAATCTCGCTTGGAACGTATTCAGAAAGTTTGTAT
AGAAGTAGAAAAAGCAGTTAAACAACTTCAACAACAAGGTATTTACCCTAGCGAACAACGAGTTGCATTA
CATATCGGTCAGCCCGGTTGTTTCCGAGATAAAGAAGTCAGAGAAGTCCTAAACCGAACTCGACGTAATT
GGAGATTGTTAGATACCTGACTCGAGCACCACCACCACCACTGATTGGCGAATGGG
[124 nt withheld, positions 9017-9140]
C
[91 nt withheld, positions 9142-9232]
A
[49 nt withheld, positions 9234-9282]
CCTTTGACGTTGGAGTCCACGTTCTTT
[37 nt withheld, positions 9310-9346]
ACCCTATCTCGGTCTATTCTTTTGATTTATAAGGGATTTTGCCGATTTCGGCCTATTGGTTAAAAAATGA
GCTGATTTAACAAAAATTTAACGCGAATTTTAACAAAATATTAACGCTTACAATTTAGGTGGCACTTTTC
GGGGAAATGTGCGCGGAACCCCTATTTGTTTATTTTTCTAAATACATTCAAATATGTATCCGCTCATGAA
TTAATTCTTAGAAAAACTCATCGAGCATCAAATGAAACTGCAATTTATTCATATCAGGATTATCAATACC
ATATTTTTGAAAAAGCCGTTTCTGTAATGAAGGAGAAAACTCACCGAGGCAGTTCCATAGGATGGCAAGA
TCCTGGTATCGGTCTGCGATTCCGACTCGTCCAACATCAATACAACCTATTAATTTCCCCTCGTCAAAAA
TAAGGTTATCAAGTGAGAAATCACCATGAGTGACGACTGAATCCGGTGAGAATGGCAAAAGTTTATGCAT
TTCTTTCCAGACTTGTTCAACAGGCCAGCCATTACGCTCGTCATCAAAATCACTCGCATCAACCAAACCG
TTATTCATTCGTGATTGCGCCTGAGCGAGACGAAATACGCGATCGCTGTTAAAAGGACAATTACAAACAG
GAATCGAATGCAACCGGCGCAGGAACACTGCCAGCGCATCAACAATATTTTCACCTGAATCAGGATATTC
TTCTAATACCTGGAATGCTGTTTTCCCGGGGATCGCAGTGGTGAGTAACCATGCATCATCAGGAGTACGG
ATAAAATGCTTGATGGTCGGAAGAGGCATAAATTCCGTCAGCCAGTTTAGTCTGACCATCTCATCTGTAA
CATCATTGGCAACGCTACCTTTGCCATGTTTCAGAAACAACTCTGGCGCATCGGGCTTCCCATACAATCG
ATAGATTGTCGCACCTGATTGCCCGACATTATCGCGAGCCCATTTATACCCATATAAATCAGCATCCATG
TTGGAATTTAATCGCGGCCTAGAGCAAGACGTTTCCCGTTGAATATGGCTCATAACACCCCTTGTATTAC
TGTTTATGTAAGCAGACAGTTTTATTGTTCATGACCAAAATCCCTTAACGTGAGTTTTCGTTCCACTGAG
CGTCAGACCCCGTAGAAAAGATCAAAGGATCTTCTTGAGATCCTTTTTTTCTGCGCGTAATCTGCTGCTT
GCAAACAAAAAAACCACCGCTACCAGCGGTGGTTTGTTTGCCGGATCAAGAGCTACCAACTCTTTTTCCG
AAGGTAACTGGCTTCAGCAGAGCGCAGATACCAAATACTGTCCTTCTAGTGTAGCCGTAGTTAGGCCACC
ACTTCAAGAACTCTGTAGCACCGCCTACATACCTCGCTCTGCTAATCCTGTTACCAGTGGCTGCTGCCAG
TGGCGATAAGTCGTGTCTTACCGGGTTGGACTCAAGACGATAGTTACCGGATAAGGCGCAGCGGTCGGGC
TGAACGGGGGGTTCGTGCACACAGCCCAGCTTGGAGCGAACGACCTACACCGAACTGAGATACCTACAGC
GTGAGCTATGAGAAAGCGCCACGCTTCCCGAAGGGAGAAAGGCGGACAGGTATCCGGTAAGCGGCAGGGT
CGGAACAGGAGAGCGCACGAGGGAGCTTCCAGGGGGAAACGCCTGGTATCTTTATAGTCCTGTCGGGTTT
CGCCACCTCTGACTTGAGCGTCGATTTTTGTGATGCTCGTCAGGGGGGCGGAGCCTATGGAAAAACGCCA
GCAACGCGGCCTTTTTACGGTTCCTGGCCTTTTGCTGGCCTTTTGCTCACATGTTCTTTCCTGCGTTATC
CCCTGATTCTGTGGATAACCGTATTACCGCCTTTGAGTGAGCTGATACCGCTCGCCGCAGCCGAACGACC
GAGCGCAGCGAGTCAGTGAGCGAGGAAGCGGAAGAGCGCCTGATGCGGTATTTTCTCCTTACGCATCTGT
GCGGTATTTCACACCGCAATGGTGCACTCTCAGTACAATCTGCTCTGATGCCGCATAGTTAAGCCAGTAT
ACACTCCGCTATCGCTACGTGACTGGGTCATGGCTGCGCCCCGACACCCGCCAACACCCGCTGACGCGCC
CTGACGGGCTTGTCTGCTCCCGGCATCCGCTTACAGACAAGCTGTGACCGTCTCCGGGAGCTGCATGTGT
CAGAGGTTTTCACCGTCATCACCGAAACGCGCGAGGCAGCTGCGGTAAAGCTCATCAGCGTGGTCGTGAA
GCGATTCACAGATGTCTGCCTGTTCATCCGCGTCC
